Addgene plasmid #100452: pCMV_mEm_4GS_LF82_602
Purpose: Mammalian expression of E. coli LF82_602 CDS fused to mEmerald
Depositing lab: Alan Huett. Depositing organization: University of Nottingham. Publication: A multi-phenotypic imaging screen to identify bacterial effectors by exogenous expression in a HeLa cell line. Collins A, Huett A. Sci Data. 2018 May 15;5:180081. doi: 10.1038/sdata.2018.81. PubMed 29762554.
Backbone
  Vector backbone: pCMV
  Backbone size w/o insert (bp): 4502
  Vector type: Mammalian Expression
Growth in bacteria
  Bacterial resistance: Ampicillin, 100 μg/mL
  Growth temperature: 37°C
  Growth strain: XL1 Blue
  Copy number: High Copy
Gene/Insert
  Gene/Insert name: LF82_602
  Insert size (bp): 699
  Promoter: CMV
  Tag / fusion protein: mEmerald (N terminal on backbone)
  Cloning method: Ligation Independent Cloning
  Sequencing primers: 5′ ACTTCTGCTCTAAAAGCTGCGG; 3′ CACTGCATTCTAGTTGTGGTTTGTC
Terms and licenses: Academic/Nonprofit Terms; Industry Terms: Not Available to Industry
How to cite: pCMV_mEm_4GS_LF82_602 was a gift from Alan Huett (Addgene plasmid # 100452 ; http://n2t.net/addgene:100452 ; RRID:Addgene_100452)
