[The description below was written by a language model from this plasmid's Addgene catalogue record and pLannotate feature annotations shown in this document.]
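Description:
pCMV_mEm_4GS_LF82_602 is a mammalian expression plasmid built on a pCMV backbone (4,502 bp without insert; 5,201 bp in the full sequenced record) that expresses an Escherichia coli LF82 coding sequence, LF82_602, as a fusion to the green fluorescent protein mEmerald. It is propagated in E. coli as a high-copy plasmid through a ColE1/pUC-type origin and selected with ampicillin via the β-lactamase gene and its native promoter. The remaining bacterial annotations (fragments of lacZα, lacI, rop and bom, plus the lac promoter, operator and CAP site) are vestiges of the pUC/pBR322-derived cloning backbone and have no evident role in the expression cassette. No mammalian selection marker is annotated, which is consistent with transient transfection use.

The expression unit consists of the human cytomegalovirus immediate-early enhancer and promoter, followed by a modified SV40 intron that provides splice donor and acceptor sites, which generally improve mRNA processing and expression. Next comes the mEmerald open reading frame, and an SV40 polyadenylation signal closes the unit. The 699 bp LF82_602 insert was introduced by ligation-independent cloning. It is not annotated in the feature table, but it would fall in the unannotated interval between mEmerald and the poly(A) signal, consistent with the tag being N-terminal. The "4GS" in the name suggests a glycine-serine linker between the two parts, although the record does not describe it. The plasmid belongs to a collection made for an imaging screen in which candidate bacterial effector proteins were expressed exogenously in HeLa cells, with the mEmerald tag allowing their localisation and associated cellular phenotypes to be observed by fluorescence microscopy.
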