Features (pLannotate 1.2.2; 16 found; start..end, strand, type, name):
    147..167     -  misc_feature   MCS (fragment): pUC18/19 multiple cloning site
    166..469     +  enhancer       CMV enhancer: human cytomegalovirus immediate early enhancer
    470..673     +  promoter       CMV promoter: human cytomegalovirus (CMV) immediate early promoter
    811..907     +  intron         SV40 intron: modified SV40 intron with splice donor and acceptor sites
    968..1684    +  CDS            mEmerald: mEmerald is a basic (constitutively fluorescent) green fluorescent protein published in 1998, derived from Aequorea victoria. It is reported to be a very rapidly-maturing monomer with moderate acid sensitivity.
   2479..2613    -  polyA_signal   SV40 poly(A) signal: SV40 polyadenylation signal
   2748..2764    -  protein_bind   lac operator: The lac repressor binds to the lac operator to inhibit transcription in E. coli. This inhibition can be relieved by adding lactose or isopropyl-β-D-thiogalactopyranoside (IPTG). lac repressor encoded by lacI
   2772..2802    -  promoter       lac promoter: promoter for the E. coli lac operon
   2817..2838    -  protein_bind   CAP binding site: CAP binding activates transcription in the presence of cAMP. E. coli catabolite activator protein
   2851..2943    -  CDS            lacI (fragment): lac repressor; lacI; The lac repressor binds to the lac operator to inhibit transcription in E. coli. This inhibition can be relieved by adding lactose or isopropyl-β-D-thiogalactopyranoside (IPTG).
   3126..3714    -  rep_origin     ori: high-copy-number ColE1/pMB1/pBR322/pUC origin of replication
   3885..4745    -  CDS            AmpR: β-lactamase; bla; confers resistance to ampicillin, carbenicillin, and related antibiotics
   4746..4850    -  promoter       AmpR promoter: bla
   4945..4980    +  CDS            rop (fragment): Rop protein, which maintains plasmids at low copy number; rop
   5082..5181    +  misc_feature   bom (fragment): basis of mobility region from pBR322
   5187..141     -  CDS            lacZα (fragment) (across the origin): LacZα fragment of β-galactosidase; lacZ fragment
>Addgene plasmid #100452 | pCMV_mEm_4GS_LF82_602 | addgene full sequence | sequence record 210851 | Addgene NGS Result
GCGCAACTGTTGGGAAGGGCGATCGGTGCGGGCCTCTTCGCTATTACGCCAGCTGGCGAAAGGGGGATGT
GCTGCAAGGCGATTAAGTTGGGTAACGCCAGGGTTTTCCCAGTCACGACGTTGTAAAACGACGGCCAGTG
AGTTCGAGCTTGCATGCCTGCAGGTCGTTACATAACTTACGGTAAATGGCCCGCCTGGCTGACCGCCCAA
CGACCCCCGCCCATTGACGTCAATAATGACGTATGTTCCCATAGTAACGCCAATAGGGACTTTCCATTGA
CGTCAATGGGTGGAGTATTTACGGTAAACTGCCCACTTGGCAGTACATCAAGTGTATCATATGCCAAGTA
CGCCCCCTATTGACGTCAATGACGGTAAATGGCCCGCCTGGCATTATGCCCAGTACATGACCTTATGGGA
CTTTCCTACTTGGCAGTACATCTACGTATTAGTCATCGCTATTACCATGGTGATGCGGTTTTGGCAGTAC
ATCAATGGGCGTGGATAGCGGTTTGACTCACGGGGATTTCCAAGTCTCCACCCCATTGACGTCAATGGGA
GTTTGTTTTGGCACCAAAATCAACGGGACTTTCCAAAATGTCGTAACAACTCCGCCCCATTGACGCAAAT
GGGCGGTAGGCGTGTACGGTGGGAGGTCTATATAAGCAGAGCTCGTTTAGTGAACCGTCAGATCGCCTGG
AGACGCCATCCACGCTGTTTTGACCTCCATAGAAGACACCGGGACCGATCCAGCCTCCGGACTCTAGAGG
ATCCGGTACTAGAGGAACTGAAAAACCAGAAAGTTAACTGGTAAGTTTAGTCTTTTTGTCTTTTATTTCA
GGTCCCGGATCCGGTGGTGGTGCAAATCAAAGAACTGCTCCTCAGTGGATGTTGCCTTTACTTCTAGGCC
TGTACGGAAGTGTTACTTCTGCTCTAAAAGCTGCGGAATTGTACCCGCGGGCCCACCATGGTGAGCAAGG
GCGAGGAGCTGTTCACCGGGGTGGTGCCCATCCTGGTCGAGCTGGACGGCGACGTAAACGGCCACAAGTT
CAGCGTGTCCGGCGAGGGCGAGGGCGATGCCACCTACGGCAAGCTGACCCTGAAGTTCATCTGCACCACC
GGCAAGCTGCCCGTGCCCTGGCCCACCCTCGTGACCACCTTGACCTACGGCGTGCAGTGCTTCGCCCGCT
ACCCCGACCACATGAAGCAGCACGACTTCTTCAAGTCCGCCATGCCCGAAGGCTACGTCCAGGAGCGCAC
CATCTTCTTCAAGGACGACGGCAACTACAAGACCCGCGCCGAGGTGAAGTTCGAGGGCGACACCCTGGTG
AACCGCATCGAGCTGAAGGGCATCGACTTCAAGGAGGACGGCAACATCCTGGGGCACAAGCTGGAGTACA
ACTACAACAGCCACAAGGTCTATATCACCGCCGACAAGCAGAAGAACGGCATCAAGGTGAACTTCAAGAC
CCGCCACAACATCGAGGACGGCAGCGTGCAGCTCGCCGACCACTACCAGCAGAACACCCCCATCGGCGAC
GGCCCCGTGCTGCTGCCCGACAACCACTACCTGAGCACCCAGTCCAAGCTGAGCAAAGACCCCAACGAGA
AGCGCGATCACATGGTCCTGCTGGAGTTCGTGACCGCCGCCGGGATCACTCTCGGCATGGACGAGCTGTA
CAAGCGAATTGGTGGAGGGGGCGGTTCCGGTGGCGGAGGTTCCCGAATTCGTCGACGGAGATCTGATATG
ATCTGGCGGTTAATCGCGCTCGATTTAGACGGCACATTGCTGAACAGCAAGAAGATGATTTTCCCTGCGT
CTGTTTCGGCACTGCAAAGCGCCCAACAGGCAGGCGTGAAGATTATTCTCGCCACCGGGCGTTCGCACAG
CGAAGCTCTGCCTTATTACCAGCAATTGCAGTTAACCGGGCCGATGATTTGCTGTAACGGCAGCTATCTT
TATCATCCGCGCCAGCGGCAAATATTACGTCCGCTGCCGCTTGATATCCACAAGGTGGAACGGCTACGAC
GCTGGTTTTCACAACAGGCATTACAGCCACGTTTTTATACGTATGATGATTTTGTTTTGCAGATTAGCCT
GATACATCGCAAGGCTTCGTTATTGCGCCAGGTTGAGGCATTTGCCCGGCAAGAATTATCGCTGGCCTGT
AGCTGGTCCTGGCATCATCAACTGGATATTACACAGGCGGAGTGTGAGAAAGGCAAAAGTCTGGCCTGGT
ATGCACAGCAGCAAAATATCGCTCTGGATGAAATCATCGCCTTTGGCGATAACGATAATGATGCGGGGAT
GTTGCAGATGGTAGGGAAAGGTATTGCGATGGGCAATGGTAGCTTTCTGGCAAAAGCCAGCTCTAACTGC
GTTATCGGTCACAACAACACTGATGCGATTGCGGATTTTCTTTATGCGCAGGGGTTCAGTTCATGAATCG
GTACCCTCGAGAAGCTTGCGGCCGCGGGGATCCAGACATGATAAGATACATTGATGAGTTTGGACAAACC
ACAACTAGAATGCAGTGAAAAAAATGCTTTATTTGTGAAATTTGTGATGCTATTGCTTTATTTGTAACCA
TTATAAGCTGCAATAAACAAGTTAACAACAACAATTGCATTCATTTTATGTTTCAGGTTCAGGGGGAGGT
GTGGGAGGTTTTTTCGGATCCTCTAGAGTCGATCTGCAGGCATGCTAGCTTGGCGTAATCATGGTCATAG
CTGTTTCCTGTGTGAAATTGTTATCCGCTCACAATTCCACACAACATACGAGCCGGAAGCATAAAGTGTA
AAGCCTGGGGTGCCTAATGAGTGAGCTAACTCACATTAATTGCGTTGCGCTCACTGCCCGCTTTCCAGTC
GGGAAACCTGTCGTGCCAGCTGCATTAATGAATCGGCCAACGCGCGGGGAGAGGCGGTTTGCGTATTGGG
CGCTCTTCCGCTTCCTCGCTCACTGACTCGCTGCGCTCGGTCGTTCGGCTGCGGCGAGCGGTATCAGCTC
ACTCAAAGGCGGTAATACGGTTATCCACAGAATCAGGGGATAACGCAGGAAAGAACATGTGAGCAAAAGG
CCAGCAAAAGGCCAGGAACCGTAAAAAGGCCGCGTTGCTGGCGTTTTTCCATAGGCTCCGCCCCCCTGAC
GAGCATCACAAAAATCGACGCTCAAGTCAGAGGTGGCGAAACCCGACAGGACTATAAAGATACCAGGCGT
TTCCCCCTGGAAGCTCCCTCGTGCGCTCTCCTGTTCCGACCCTGCCGCTTACCGGATACCTGTCCGCCTT
TCTCCCTTCGGGAAGCGTGGCGCTTTCTCATAGCTCACGCTGTAGGTATCTCAGTTCGGTGTAGGTCGTT
CGCTCCAAGCTGGGCTGTGTGCACGAACCCCCCGTTCAGCCCGACCGCTGCGCCTTATCCGGTAACTATC
GTCTTGAGTCCAACCCGGTAAGACACGACTTATCGCCACTGGCAGCAGCCACTGGTAACAGGATTAGCAG
AGCGAGGTATGTAGGCGGTGCTACAGAGTTCTTGAAGTGGTGGCCTAACTACGGCTACACTAGAAGAACA
GTATTTGGTATCTGCGCTCTGCTGAAGCCAGTTACCTTCGGAAAAAGAGTTGGTAGCTCTTGATCCGGCA
AACAAACCACCGCTGGTAGCGGTGGTTTTTTTGTTTGCAAGCAGCAGATTACGCGCAGAAAAAAAGGATC
TCAAGAAGATCCTTTGATCTTTTCTACGGGGTCTGACGCTCAGTGGAACGAAAACTCACGTTAAGGGATT
TTGGTCATGAGATTATCAAAAAGGATCTTCACCTAGATCCTTTTAAATTAAAAATGAAGTTTTAAATCAA
TCTAAAGTATATATGAGTAAACTTGGTCTGACAGTTACCAATGCTTAATCAGTGAGGCACCTATCTCAGC
GATCTGTCTATTTCGTTCATCCATAGTTGCCTGACTCCCCGTCGTGTAGATAACTACGATACGGGAGGGC
TTACCATCTGGCCCCAGTGCTGCAATGATACCGCGAGACCCACGCTCACCGGCTCCAGATTTATCAGCAA
TAAACCAGCCAGCCGGAAGGGCCGAGCGCAGAAGTGGTCCTGCAACTTTATCCGCCTCCATCCAGTCTAT
TAATTGTTGCCGGGAAGCTAGAGTAAGTAGTTCGCCAGTTAATAGTTTGCGCAACGTTGTTGCCATTGCT
ACAGGCATCGTGGTGTCACGCTCGTCGTTTGGTATGGCTTCATTCAGCTCCGGTTCCCAACGATCAAGGC
GAGTTACATGATCCCCCATGTTGTGCAAAAAAGCGGTTAGCTCCTTCGGTCCTCCGATCGTTGTCAGAAG
TAAGTTGGCCGCAGTGTTATCACTCATGGTTATGGCAGCACTGCATAATTCTCTTACTGTCATGCCATCC
GTAAGATGCTTTTCTGTGACTGGTGAGTACTCAACCAAGTCATTCTGAGAATAGTGTATGCGGCGACCGA
GTTGCTCTTGCCCGGCGTCAATACGGGATAATACCGCGCCACATAGCAGAACTTTAAAAGTGCTCATCAT
TGGAAAACGTTCTTCGGGGCGAAAACTCTCAAGGATCTTACCGCTGTTGAGATCCAGTTCGATGTAACCC
ACTCGTGCACCCAACTGATCTTCAGCATCTTTTACTTTCACCAGCGTTTCTGGGTGAGCAAAAACAGGAA
GGCAAAATGCCGCAAAAAAGGGAATAAGGGCGACACGGAAATGTTGAATACTCATACTCTTCCTTTTTCA
ATATTATTGAAGCATTTATCAGGGTTATTGTCTCATGAGCGGATACATATTTGAATGTATTTAGAAAAAT
AAACAAATAGGGGTTCCGCGCACATTTCCCCGAAAAGTGCCACCTGACGTCTAAGAAACCATTATTATCA
TGACATTAACCTATAAAAATAGGCGTATCACGAGGCCCTTTCGTCTCGCGCGTTTCGGTGATGACGGTGA
AAACCTCTGACACATGCAGCTCCCGGAGACGGTCACAGCTTGTCTGTAAGCGGATGCCGGGAGCAGACAA
GCCCGTCAGGGCGCGTCAGCGGGTGTTGGCGGGTGTCGGGGCTGGCTTAACTATGCGGCATCAGAGCAGA
TTGTACTGAGAGTGCACCATATGCGGTGTGAAATACCGCACAGATGCGTAAGGAGAAAATACCGCATCAG
GCGCCATTCGCCATTCAGGCT
