>Addgene plasmid #100452 | pCMV_mEm_4GS_LF82_602 | depositor partial sequence | sequence record 183761 | Sequence across LF82 gene insert region
CTCGGCATGGNCGAGCTGTACAAGCGAATTGGTGGAGGGGGCGGTTCCGGTGGCGGAGGTTCCCGAATTC
GTCGACGGAGATCTGATATGATCTGGCGGTTAATCGCGCTCGATTTAGACGGCACATTGCTGAACAGCAA
GAAGATGATTTTCCCTGCGTCTGTTTCGGCACTGCAAAGCGCCCAACAGGCAGGCGTGAAGATTATTCTC
GCCACCGGGCGTTCGCACAGCGAAGCTCTGCCTTATTACCAGCAATTGCAGTTAACCGGGCCGATGATTT
GCTGTAACGGCAGCTATCTTTATCATCCGCGCCAGCGGCAAATATTACGTCCGCTGCCGCTTGATATCCA
CAAGGTGGAACGGCTACGACGCTGGTTTTCACAACAGGCATTACAGCCACGTTTTTATACGTATGATGAT
TTTGTTTTGCAGATTAGCCTGATACATCGCAAGGCTTCGTTATTGCGCCAGGTTGAGGCATTTGCCCGGC
AAGAATTATCGCTGGCCTGTAGCTGGTCCTGGCATCATCAACTGGATATTACACAGGCGGAGTGTGAGAA
AGGCAAAAGTCTGGCCTGGTATGCACAGCAGCAAAATATCGCTCTGGATGAAATCATCGCCTTTGGCGAT
AACGATAATGATGCGGGGATGTTGCAGATGGTAGGGAAAGGTATTGCGATGGGCAATGGTAGCTTTCTGG
CAAAAGCCAGCTCTAACTGCGTTATCGGTCACAACAACACTGATGCGATTGCGGATTTTCTTTATGCGCA
GGGGTTCAGTTCATGAATCGGTACCCTCGAGAAGCTTGCGGCCGCGGGGATCCAGACATGATAAGATACA
TTGATGAGTTTGGACAAACCACAACTAGAATGCAGTGAAAAAAATGCTTTATTTGTGAAATTTGTGATGC
TATTGCTTTATTTGTAACCATTATAAGCTGCAATAAACAAGTTAACAACAACAATTGCATTCATTTTATG
TTTC
